Addgene plasmid #34895: p6596 MSCV-IP-N-HA ADRB2
Depositing lab: Peter Howley. Depositing organization: Harvard Medical School. Publication: Systematic identification of interactions between host cell proteins and E7 oncoproteins from diverse human papillomaviruses. White EA, Sowa ME, Tan MJ, Jeudy S, Hayes SD, Santha S, Munger K, Harper JW, Howley PM. Proc Natl Acad Sci U S A. 2012 Jan 9. 10.1073/pnas.1116776109 PubMed 22232672.
Backbone
  Vector backbone: MSCV-IP N-HA only
  Backbone manufacturer: Gateway
  Backbone size w/o insert (bp): 8100
  Modifications to backbone: (NTap mod. by E.White to remove Flag)
  Vector type: Mammalian Expression, Retroviral
  Selectable markers: Puromycin
Growth in bacteria
  Bacterial resistance: Ampicillin, 100 μg/mL
  Growth temperature: 37°C
  Growth strain: DH5alpha
  Copy number: Unknown
Gene/Insert
  Gene/Insert name: ADRB2
  Species: H. sapiens (human)
  Entrez Gene: ADRB2 (a.k.a. ADRB2R, ADRBR, ARB2, B2AR, BAR, BETA2AR)
  Promoter: MSCV LTR
  Tag / fusion protein: HA (N terminal on backbone)
  Cloning method: Gateway Cloning
  Sequencing primers: 5′ 5' CTACATCGTGACCTGGGAAGC 3'
Terms and licenses: Academic/Nonprofit Terms; Industry Terms: Not Available to Industry
How to cite: p6596 MSCV-IP-N-HA ADRB2 was a gift from Peter Howley (Addgene plasmid # 34895 ; http://n2t.net/addgene:34895 ; RRID:Addgene_34895)
