[The description below was written by a language model from this plasmid's Addgene catalogue record and the feature table of its GenBank file.]
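Description:
p6596 MSCV-IP-N-HA ADRB2 is a murine stem cell virus (MSCV)-based retroviral vector for expressing human ADRB2, the beta-2 adrenergic receptor, in mammalian cells. The backbone, MSCV-IP N-HA only, is about 8.1 kb without insert. It is a Gateway-compatible derivative of an N-terminal tandem-affinity tagging vector from which the Flag epitope was removed, leaving a single HA tag. The plasmid is propagated in E. coli under ampicillin selection, and its copy number is not recorded. In mammalian cells, transduced or transfected populations are selected with puromycin. The "IP" in the name probably denotes an IRES-puromycin cassette, although the record does not state how the marker is arranged.

Transcription of the insert is driven by the MSCV long terminal repeat. In a retroviral vector the LTR also supplies the sequences needed for reverse transcription and integration once the genome has been packaged in a suitable producer cell line. The ADRB2 open reading frame was introduced by Gateway recombination, placing it downstream of, and presumably in frame with, the backbone-encoded HA epitope. The resulting protein carries an N-terminal HA tag for detection or immunoprecipitation.

The available sequence record is an 833 bp partial read, not the full plasmid. It annotates only the HA tag coding region followed closely by an attB1 recombination site, which matches the expected tag–Gateway junction at the 5′ end of the insert. The LTRs, puromycin marker, bacterial origin and ampicillin resistance gene are not covered by it.

The construct was deposited with a proteomic study that mapped interactions between host cell proteins and papillomavirus E7 oncoproteins. The role of ADRB2 in that work is not stated in the record.
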