LOCUS       Exported 833 bp ds-DNA linear SYN 12-JUN-2021
DEFINITION  synthetic linear DNA
ACCESSION   .
VERSION     .
KEYWORDS    p6596 MSCV-IP-N-HA ADRB2
SOURCE      synthetic DNA construct
  ORGANISM  synthetic DNA construct
REFERENCE   1 (bases 1 to 833)
  AUTHORS   White EA, Sowa ME, Tan MJ, Jeudy S, Hayes SD, Santha S, Munger K,
            Harper JW, Howley PM
  TITLE     Systematic identification of interactions between host cell proteins
            and E7 oncoproteins from diverse human papillomaviruses.
  JOURNAL   Proc Natl Acad Sci U S A. 2012 Jan 9.
  PUBMED    22232672
REFERENCE   2 (bases 1 to 833)
  AUTHORS   .
  TITLE     Direct Submission
  JOURNAL   Exported Jun 12, 2021 from SnapGene Server 1.1.58
            http://www.snapgene.com
FEATURES             Location/Qualifiers
     source          1..833
                     /organism="synthetic DNA construct"
                     /mol_type="other DNA"
     CDS             60..86
                     /codon_start=1
                     /product="HA (human influenza hemagglutinin) epitope tag"
                     /label=HA
                     /translation="YPYDVPDYA"
     protein_bind    102..126
                     /gene="mutant version of attB"
                     /label=attB1
                     /bound_moiety="BP Clonase(TM)"
                     /note="recombination site for the Gateway(R) BP reaction"
ORIGIN
        1 tagccctcac tccttctcta ggcgccggaa ttagatctgc caccatgctc gatggaggat
       61 acccatacga tgttccagat tacgctgctc gaggttatca aacaagtttg tacaaaaaag
      121 ttggcatggg gcaacccggg aacggcagcg ccttcttgct ggcacccaat ggaagccatg
      181 cgccggacca cgacgtcacg caggaaaggg acgaggtgtg ggtggtgggc atgggcatcg
      241 tcatgtctct catcgtcctg gccatcgtgt ttggcaatgt gctggtcatc acagccattg
      301 ccaagttcga gcgtctgcag acggtcacca actacttcat cacttcactg gcctgtgctg
      361 atctggtcat gggcctggca gtggtgccct ttggggccgc ccatattctt atgaaaatgt
      421 ggacttttgg caacttctgg tgcgagtttt ggacttccat tgatgtgctg tgcgtcacgg
      481 ccagcattga gaccctgtgc gtgatcgcag tggatcgcta ctttgccatt acttcacctt
      541 tcaagtacca gagcctgctg accaagaata aggcccgggt gatcattctg atggtgtgga
      601 ttgtgtcagg ccttacctcc ttcttgccca ttcagatgca ctggtaccgg gccacccacc
      661 aggaagccat caactgctat gccaatgaga cctgctgtga cttcttcacg aaccaagcct
      721 atgccattgc ctcttccatc gtgtccttct acgttcccct ggtgatcatg gtcttcgtct
      781 actccagggt ctttcaggag gccaaaaggc agctccagaa gattgacaaa tct
//
